Addgene plasmid #54132: mEmerald-JUP-C-14
Purpose: Localization: Tight Junctions, Excitation: 487, Emission: 509
Depositing lab: Michael Davidson. Depositing organization: Florida State University, Tallahassee.
Backbone
  Vector backbone: mEmerald-C1
  Backbone size w/o insert (bp): 4750
  Vector type: Mammalian Expression
  Selectable markers: Neomycin (select with G418)
Growth in bacteria
  Bacterial resistance: Kanamycin, 50 μg/mL
  Growth temperature: 37°C
  Growth strain: DH5alpha
  Copy number: High Copy
Gene/Insert
  Gene/Insert name: JUP (alt name: BC000441.2)
  Species: H. sapiens (human)
  Entrez Gene: JUP (a.k.a. CTNNG, DP3, DPIII, PDGB, PG, PKGB)
  Promoter: CMV
  Tag / fusion protein: mEmerald (N terminal on backbone)
  Cloning method: Unknown
  Sequencing primers: 5′ CMV-F; 3′ SV40pA-R
Terms and licenses: Academic/Nonprofit Terms; Industry Terms
Depositor comments: . Excitation = 487; Emission = 509. Localization data: Tight Junctions
How to cite: mEmerald-JUP-C-14 was a gift from Michael Davidson (Addgene plasmid # 54132 ; http://n2t.net/addgene:54132 ; RRID:Addgene_54132)
