[The description below was written by a language model from this plasmid's Addgene catalogue record.]
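Description:
mEmerald-JUP-C-14 is a mammalian expression plasmid built on the mEmerald-C1 backbone (about 4.75 kb without the insert), a C1-style fluorescent protein fusion vector in which the gene of interest is placed downstream of the fluorescent protein. It is maintained in E. coli as a high-copy plasmid under kanamycin selection. It also carries a neomycin resistance marker, so transfected mammalian cells can be selected with G418 when stable lines are wanted. The record includes no feature table, so the origins of replication and other backbone elements are not individually documented. The use of an SV40 polyA reverse sequencing primer suggests an SV40 polyadenylation signal downstream of the insert.

The payload is human JUP, which encodes junction plakoglobin (gamma-catenin), an armadillo-family protein of the cell–cell adhesion plaque. The CMV promoter drives its expression, giving strong constitutive transcription in most mammalian cell types. The mEmerald tag, a bright green GFP variant with recorded excitation and emission maxima of 487 and 509 nm, sits at the N terminus of JUP and is supplied by the backbone. The "C-14" in the name probably refers to the C-type fusion orientation and the linker length between the two proteins, but the record does not state this, and the cloning method is listed as unknown.

The construct serves as a fluorescent localization marker for live- or fixed-cell imaging of intercellular junctions. The depositor lists its localization as tight junctions, although plakoglobin is more commonly described as a component of desmosomes and adherens junctions.
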