>Addgene plasmid #54132 | mEmerald-JUP-C-14 | depositor partial sequence | sequence record 84298 | insert sequence
ACGTCAGATCCGCTAGCGCTACCGGTCGCCACCATGGTGAGCAAGGGCGAGGAGCTGTTCACCGGGGTGG
TGCCCATCCTGGTCGAGCTGGACGGCGACGTAAACGGCCACAAGTTCAGCGTGTCCGGCGAGGGCGAGGG
CGATGCCACCTACGGCAAGCTGACCCTGAAGTTCATCTGCACCACCGGCAAGCTGCCCGTGCCCTGGCCC
ACCCTCGTGACCACCTTGACCTACGGCGTGCAGTGCTTCGCCCGCTACCCCGACCACATGAAGCAGCACG
ACTTCTTCAAGTCCGCCATGCCCGAAGGCTACGTCCAGGAGCGCACCATCTTCTTCAAGGACGACGGCAA
CTACAAGACCCGCGCCGAGGTGAAGTTCGAGGGCGACACCCTGGTGAACCGCATCGAGCTGAAGGGCATC
GACTTCAAGGAGGACGGCAACATCCTGGGGCACAAGCTGGAGTACAACTACAACAGCCACAAGGTCTATA
TCACCGCCGACAAGCAGAAGAACGGCATCAAGGTGAACTTCAAGACCCGCCACAACATCGAGGACGGCAG
CGTGCAGCTCGCCGACCACTACCAGCAGAACACCCCCATCGGCGACGGCCCCGTGCTGCTGCCCGACAAC
CACTACCTGAGCACCCAGTCCAAGCTGAGCAAAGACCCCAACGAGAAGCGCGATCACATGGTCCTGCTGG
AGTTCGTGACCGCCGCCGGGATCACTCTCGGCATGGACGAGCTGTACAAGTCCGGAAGTGCTGGGAGCGC
AAGCGGAAGCGGAGGCTCCGGTGAGGTGATGAACCTGATGGAGCAGCCTATCAAGGTGACTGAGTGGCAG
CAGACATACACCTACGACTCGGGTATCCACTCGGGCGCCAACACCTGCGTGCCCTCCGTCAGCAGCAAGG
GCATCATGGAGGAGGATGAGGCCTGCGGGCGCCAGTACACGCTCAAGAAAACCACCACTTACACCCAGGG
GGTGCCCCCCAGCCAAGGTGACCTGGAGTACCAGATGTCCACAACAGCCAGGGCCAAACGGGTGCGGGAG
GCCATGTGCCCTGGTGTGTCAGGCGAGGACAGCTCGCTTCTGCTGGCCACCCAGGTGGAGGGGCAGGCCA
CCAACCTGCAGCGACTGGCCGAGCCGTCCCAGCTGCTCAAGTCGGCCATTGTGCATCTCATCAACTACCA
GGACGATGCCGAGCTGGCCACTCGCGCCCTGCCCGAGCTCACCAAACTGCTCAACGACGAGGACCCGGTG
GTGGTGACCAAGGCGGCCATGATTGTGAACCAGCTGTCGAAGAAGGAGGCGTCGCGGCGGGCCCTGATGG
GCTCGCCCCAGCTGGTGGCCGCTGTCGTGCGTACCATGCAGAATACCAGCGACCTGGACACAGCCCGCTG
CACCACCAGCATCCTGCACAACCTCTCCCACCACCGGGAGGGGCTGCTCGCCATCTTCAAGTCGGGTGGC
ATCCCTGCTCTGGTCCGCATGCTCAGCTCCCCTGTGGAGTCGGTCCTGTTCTATGCCATCACCACGCTGC
ACAACCTGCTCCTGTACCAGGAGGGCGCCAAGATGGCCGTGCGCCTGGCCGACGGGCTGCAAAAGATGGT
GCCCCTGCTCAACAAGAACAACCCCAAGTTCCTGGCCATCACCACCGACTGCCTGCAGCTCCTGGCCTAC
GGCAACCAGGAGAGCAAGCTGATCATCCTGGCCAATGGTGGGCCCCAGGCCCTCGTGCAGATCATGCGTA
ACTACAGTTATGAAAAGCTGCTCTGGACCACCAGTCGTGTGCTCAAGGTGCTATCCGTGTGTCCCAGCAA
TAAGCCTGCCATTGTGGAGGCTGGTGGGATGCAGGCCCTGGGCAAGCACCTGACCAGCAACAGCCCCCGC
CTGGTGCAGAACTGCCTGTGGACCCTGCGCAACCTCTCAGATGTGGCCACCAAGCAGGAGGGCCTGGAGA
GTGTGCTGAAGATTCTGGTGAATCAGCTGAGTGTGGATGACGTCAACGTCCTCACCTGTGCCACGGGCAC
ACTCTCCAACCTGACATGCAACAACAGCAAGAACAAGACGCTGGTGACACAGAACAGCGGTGTGGAGGCT
CTCATCCATGCCATCCTGCGTGCTGGTGACAAGGACGACATCACGGAGCCTGCCGTCTGCGCTCTGCGCC
ACCTCACTAGCCGCCACCCTGAGGCCGAGATGGCCCAGAACTCTGTGCGTCTCAACTATGGCATCCCAGC
CATCGTGAAGCTGCTCAACCAGCCCAACCAGTGGCCACTGGTCAAGGCAACCATCGGCTTGATCAGGAAT
CTGGCCCTGTGCCCAGCCAACCATGCCCCGCTGCAGGAGGCAGCGGTCATCCCCCGCCTCGTCCAACTGC
TGGTGAAGGCCCACCAGGATGCCCAGCGCCACGTAGCTGCAGGCACACAGCAGCCCTACACGGATGGTGT
GAGGATGGAGGAGATTGTGGAGGGCTGCACCGGAGCACTGCACATCCTCGCCCGGGACCCCATGAACCGC
ATGGAGATCTTCCGGCTCAACACCATTCCCCTGTTTGTGCAGCTCCTGTACTCGTCGGTGGAGAACATCC
AGCGCGTGGCTGCCGGGGTGCTGTGTGAGCTGGCCCAGGACAAGGAGGCGGCCGACGCCATTGATGCAGA
GGGGGCCTCGGCCCCACTCATGGAGTTGCTGCACTCCCGCAACGAGGGCACTGCCACCTACGCTGCTGCC
GTCCTGTTCCGCATCTCCGAGGACAAGAACCCAGACTACCGGAAGCGCGTGTCCGTGGAGCTCACCAACT
CCCTCTTCAAGCATGACCCGGCTGCCTGGGAGGCTGCCCAGAGCATGATTCCCATCAATGAGCCCTATGG
AGATGACTTGGATGCCACCTACCGCCCCATGTACTCCAGCGATGTGCCCCTTGACCCGCTGGAGATGCAC
ATGGACATGGATGGAGACTACCCCATCGACACCTACAGCGACGGCCTCAGGCCCCCGTACCCCACTGCAG
ACCACATGCTGGCCTAGGGATCCACCGGATCTAGATAACTGATCATAATCAGCCATACCAC
