>Addgene plasmid #54132 | mEmerald-JUP-C-14 | addgene partial sequence | sequence record 88966 | EGFP-C 5'-CATGGTCCTGCTGGAGTTCGTG-3'
GGACGAGCTGTACAAGTCCGGAAGTGCTGGGAGCGCAAGCGGAAGCGGAGGCTCCGGTGAGGTGATGAAC
CTGATGGAGCAGCCTATCAAGGTGACTGAGTGGCAGCAGACATACACCTACGACTCGGGTATCCACTCGG
GCGCCAACACCTGCGTGCCCTCCGTCAGCAGCAAGGGCATCATGGAGGAGGATGAGGCCTGCGGGCGCCA
GTACACGCTCAAGAAAACCACCACTTACACCCAGGGGGTGCCCCCCAGCCAAGGTGACCTGGAGTACCAG
ATGTCCACAACAGCCAGGGCCAAACGGGTGCGGGAGGCCATGTGCCCTGGTGTGTCAGGCGAGGACAGCT
CGCTTCTGCTGGCCACCCAGGTGGAGGGGCAGGCCACCAACCTGCAGCGACTGGCCGAGCCGTCCCAGCT
GCTCAAGTCGGCCATTGTGCATCTCATCAACTACCAGGACGATGCCGAGCTGGCCACTCGCGCCCTGCCC
GAGCTCACCAAACTGCTCAACGACGAGGACCCGGTGGTGGTGACCAAGGCGGCCATGATTGTGAACCAGC
TGTCGAAGAAGGAGGCGTCGCGGCGGGCCCTGATGGGCTCGCCCCAGCTGGTGGCCGCTGTCGTGCGTAC
CATGCAGAATACCAGCGACCTGGACACAGCCCGCTGCACCACCAGCATCCTGCACAACCTCTCCCACCAC
CGGGAGGGGCTGCTCGCCATCTTCAAGTCGGGTGGCATCCCTGCTCTGGTCCGCATGCTCAGCTCCCCTG
TGGAGTCGGTCCTGTTCTATGCCATCACCACGCTGCACAACCTGCTCCTGTACCAGGAGGGCGCCAAGAT
GGCCGTGCGCCTGGCCGACGGGCTGCAAAAGATGGTGCCCCTGCTCAACAAGAACAACCCCAAGTTCCTG
GCCATCACCACCGACTGCCTGCAGCTCCTGG
